Addgene plasmid #49713: pVRb19_up1315
Depositing lab: Christopher Voigt. Depositing organization: University of California, San Francisco (UCSF). Publication: Design of orthogonal genetic switches based on a crosstalk map of sigmas, anti-sigmas, and promoters. Rhodius VA, Segall-Shapiro TH, Sharon BD, Ghodasara A, Orlova E, Tabakh H, Burkhardt DH, Clancy K, Peterson TC, Gross CA, Voigt CA. Mol Syst Biol. 2013 Oct 29;9:702. doi: 10.1038/msb.2013.58. PubMed 24169405.
Backbone
  Vector backbone: pVRb
  Vector type: Bacterial Expression, Synthetic Biology
Growth in bacteria
  Bacterial resistance: Kanamycin, 50 μg/mL
  Growth temperature: 37°C
  Growth strain: DH10B
  Copy number: Low Copy
Gene/Insert
  Gene/Insert name: sfgfp
  Species: Synthetic; Aequorea victoria
  Promoter: Pecf19_up1315
  Cloning method: Ligation Independent Cloning
  Sequencing primers: 5′ tggcaattccgacgtctaag; 3′ cgttcaccgacaaacaacag
Terms and licenses: Academic/Nonprofit Terms; Industry Terms: Not Available to Industry
How to cite: pVRb19_up1315 was a gift from Christopher Voigt (Addgene plasmid # 49713 ; http://n2t.net/addgene:49713 ; RRID:Addgene_49713)
