[The description below was written by a language model from this plasmid's Addgene catalogue record and pLannotate feature annotations shown in this document.]
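Description:
pVRb19_up1315 is a low-copy bacterial reporter plasmid built on the pVRb backbone for synthetic biology work in Escherichia coli. It replicates from the pSC101 origin, which depends on the plasmid-encoded Rep101 (RepA) protein also annotated in the sequence, and this accounts for its low copy number. Selection is by kanamycin, conferred by the neo/nptII aminoglycoside phosphotransferase gene. That gene is followed by the phage lambda t0 terminator and flanked upstream by a short fragment of the Tn5 transposase coding region. The fragment is most likely a non-functional remnant carried along with the Tn5-derived resistance cassette.

The payload is superfolder GFP (sfgfp), a rapidly maturing, constitutively fluorescent derivative of Aequorea victoria GFP. According to the catalogue entry it is placed under the Pecf19_up1315 promoter. This promoter is not annotated in the feature table, but it would be expected to lie in the short region upstream of the sfGFP open reading frame, which begins near the start of the 4,327 nt sequence. A fragment of a pUC-type multiple cloning site and the E. coli rrnB T1 terminator follow the reporter and insulate it from downstream transcription.

The promoter name and the associated publication, on orthogonal switches built from sigma factors, anti-sigmas and their promoters, suggest that the promoter is recognised by an extracytoplasmic function (ECF) sigma factor designated 19. The plasmid would then act as a fluorescent readout of that promoter's activity when a cognate or non-cognate sigma factor is supplied from another construct, for example in measuring activation and crosstalk. No sigma factor gene is annotated on this plasmid.
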