Features (pLannotate 1.2.2; 8 found; start..end, strand, type, name):
    116..829     +  CDS            Superfolder GFP: Superfolder GFP is a basic (constitutively fluorescent) green fluorescent protein published in 2005, derived from Aequorea victoria. It is reported to be a very rapidly-maturing weak dimer.
    843..861     +  misc_feature   MCS (fragment): pUC18/19 multiple cloning site
    874..960     +  terminator     rrnB T1 terminator: Escherichia coli rrnB; transcription terminator T1 from the E. coli rrnB gene
   1495..2445    -  CDS            Rep101: RepA protein needed for replication with the pSC101 origin; rep101
   2493..2715    -  rep_origin     pSC101 ori: low-copy replication origin that requires the Rep101 protein
   3207..3301    -  terminator     lambda t0 terminator: transcription terminator from phage lambda
   3335..4126    -  CDS            neo: KKA2_KLEPN - Also known as kan, nptII. Experimental evidence at protein level: Swiss-Prot protein existence level 1. Resistance to kanamycin, neomycin, paromomycin, ribostamycin, butirosin and gentamicin B. From Klebsiella pneumoniae.
   4158..4277    -  CDS            tnpA (fragment): TN5P_ECOLX - Also known as tnp. Experimental evidence at protein level: Swiss-Prot protein existence level 1. Mediates transposition of transposon Tn5 by a 'cut and paste' mechanism. First, the monomeric transposase binds the 19 bp inverted DNA repeats flanking the transposon. Then, dimerization of the DNA- bound transposase creates a synaptic DNA complex. After nicking of the first DNA strand, excision of the transposon proceeds through a series of intermediates. The transposase then mediates the insertion of the transposon at a new site by strand transfer. The activity of the wild- type tran
>Addgene plasmid #49713 | pVRb19_up1315 | depositor full sequence | sequence record 74509 | pVRb19_up1315 sequence 4327 bps
CAGTACAAAATTTTTTAGATGCGTTTCCTCCCGCTCCTGTGGAGCACGATCGAACGCGAACGCGGTCACT
ATACCCATGCGGATCCTGTCAATTTCCGCGATAGAGGAGGTAAAGATGAGCAAAGGAGAAGAACTTTTCA
CTGGAGTTGTCCCAATTCTTGTTGAATTAGATGGTGATGTTAATGGGCACAAATTTTCTGTCCGTGGAGA
GGGTGAAGGTGATGCTACAAACGGAAAACTCACCCTTAAATTTATTTGCACTACTGGAAAACTACCTGTT
CCGTGGCCAACACTTGTCACTACTCTGACCTATGGTGTTCAATGCTTTTCCCGTTATCCGGATCACATGA
AACGGCATGACTTTTTCAAGAGTGCCATGCCCGAAGGTTATGTACAGGAACGCACTATATCTTTCAAAGA
TGACGGGACCTACAAGACGCGTGCTGAAGTCAAGTTTGAAGGTGATACCCTTGTTAATCGTATCGAGTTA
AAGGGTATTGATTTTAAAGAAGATGGAAACATTCTTGGACACAAACTCGAGTACAACTTTAACTCACACA
ATGTATACATCACGGCAGACAAACAAAAGAATGGAATCAAAGCTAACTTCAAAATTCGCCACAACGTTGA
AGATGGTTCCGTTCAACTAGCAGACCATTATCAACAAAATACTCCAATTGGCGATGGCCCTGTCCTTTTA
CCAGACAACCATTACCTGTCGACACAATCTGTCCTTTCGAAAGATCCCAACGAAAAGCGTGACCACATGG
TCCTTCTTGAGTTTGTAACTGCTGCTGGGATTACACATGGCATGGATGAGCTCTACAAATAATAAATGTC
CAGACCTGCAGGCATGCAAGCCTCTAGAGGCATCAAATAAAACGAAAGGCTCAGTCGAAAGACTGGGCCT
TTCGTTTTATCTGTTGTTTGTCGGTGAACGCTCTCCTGAGTAGGACAAATCCGCCGCCCTAGACCTAGGG
TACGGGTTTTGCTGCCCGCAAACGGGCTGTTCTGGTGTTGCTAGTTTGTTATCAGAATCGCAGATCCGGC
TTCAGGTTTGCCGGCTGAAAGCGCTATTTCTTCCAGAATTGCCATGATTTTTTCCCCACGGGAGGCGTCA
CTGGCTCCCGTGTTGTCGGCAGCTTTGATTCGATAAGCAGCATCGCCTGTTTCAGGCTGTCTATGTGTGA
CTGTTGAGCTGTAACAAGTTGTCTCAGGTGTTCAATTTCATGTTCTAGTTGCTTTGTTTTACTGGTTTCA
CCTGTTCTATTAGGTGTTACATGCTGTTCATCTGTTACATTGTCGATCTGTTCATGGTGAACAGCTTTAA
ATGCACCAAAAACTCGTAAAAGCTCTGATGTATCTATCTTTTTTACACCGTTTTCATCTGTGCATATGGA
CAGTTTTCCCTTTGATATCTAACGGTGAACAGTTGTTCTACTTTTGTTTGTTAGTCTTGATGCTTCACTG
ATAGATACAAGAGCCATAAGAACCTCAGATCCTTCCGTATTTAGCCAGTATGTTCTCTAGTGTGGTTCGT
TGTTTTTGCGTGAGCCATGAGAACGAACCATTGAGATCATGCTTACTTTGCATGTCACTCAAAAATTTTG
CCTCAAAACTGGTGAGCTGAATTTTTGCAGTTAAAGCATCGTGTAGTGTTTTTCTTAGTCCGTTACGTAG
GTAGGAATCTGATGTAATGGTTGTTGGTATTTTGTCACCATTCATTTTTATCTGGTTGTTCTCAAGTTCG
GTTACGAGATCCATTTGTCTATCTAGTTCAACTTGGAAAATCAACGTATCAGTCGGGCGGCCTCGCTTAT
CAACCACCAATTTCATATTGCTGTAAGTGTTTAAATCTTTACTTATTGGTTTCAAAACCCATTGGTTAAG
CCTTTTAAACTCATGGTAGTTATTTTCAAGCATTAACATGAACTTAAATTCATCAAGGCTAATCTCTATA
TTTGCCTTGTGAGTTTTCTTTTGTGTTAGTTCTTTTAATAACCACTCATAAATCCTCATAGAGTATTTGT
TTTCAAAAGACTTAACATGTTCCAGATTATATTTTATGAATTTTTTTAACTGGAAAAGATAAGGCAATAT
CTCTTCACTAAAAACTAATTCTAATTTTTCGCTTGAGAACTTGGCATAGTTTGTCCACTGGAAAATCTCA
AAGCCTTTAACCAAAGGATTCCTGATTTCCACAGTTCTCGTCATCAGCTCTCTGGTTGCTTTAGCTAATA
CACCATAAGCATTTTCCCTACTGATGTTCATCATCTGAGCGTATTGGTTATAAGTGAACGATACCGTCCG
TTCTTTCCTTGTAGGGTTTTCAATCGTGGGGTTGAGTAGTGCCACACAGCATAAAATTAGCTTGGTTTCA
TGCTCCGTTAAGTCATAGCGACTAATCGCTAGTTCATTTGCTTTGAAAACAACTAATTCAGACATACATC
TCAATTGGTCTAGGTGATTTTAATCACTATACCAATTGAGATGGGCTAGTCAATGATAATTACTAGTCCT
TTTCCTTTGAGTTGTGGGTATCTGTAAATTCTGCTAGACCTTTGCTGGAAAACTTGTAAATTCTGCTAGA
CCCTCTGTAAATTCCGCTAGACCTTTGTGTGTTTTTTTTGTTTATATTCAAGTGGTTATAATTTATAGAA
TAAAGAAAGAATAAAAAAAGATAAAAAGAATAGATCCCAGCCCTGTGTATAACTCACTACTTTAGTCAGT
TCCGCAGTATTACAAAAGGATGTCGCAAACGCTGTTTGCTCCTCTACAAAACAGACCTTAAAACCCTAAA
GGCTTAAGTAGCACCCTCGCAAGCTCGGGCAAATCGCTGAATATTCCTTTTGTCTCCGACCATCAGGCAC
CTGAGTCGCTGTCTTTTTCGTGACATTCAGTTCGCTGCGCTCACGGCTCTGGCAGTGAATGGGGGTAAAT
GGCACTACAGGCGCCTTTTATGGATTCATGCAAGGAAACTACCCATAATACAAGAAAAGCCCGTCACGGG
CTTCTCAGGGCGTTTTATGGCGGGTCTGCTATGTGGTGCTATCTGACTTTTTGCTGTTCAGCAGTTCCTG
CCCTCTGATTTTCCAGTCTGACCACTTCGGATTATCCCGTGACAGGTCATTCAGACTGGCTAATGCACCC
AGTAAGGCAGCGGTATCATCAACAGGCTTACCCGTCTTACTGTCCCTAGTGCTTGGATTCTCACCAATAA
AAAACGCCCGGCGGCAACCGAGCGTTCTGAACAAATCCAGATGGAGTTCTGAGGTCATTACTGGATCTAT
CAACAGGAGTCCAAGCGAGCTCTCGAACCCCAGAGTCCCGCTCAGAAGAACTCGTCAAGAAGGCGATAGA
AGGCGATGCGCTGCGAATCGGGAGCGGCGATACCGTAAAGCACGAGGAAGCGGTCAGCCCATTCGCCGCC
AAGCTCTTCAGCAATATCACGGGTAGCCAACGCTATGTCCTGATAGCGGTCCGCCACACCCAGCCGGCCA
CAGTCGATGAATCCAGAAAAGCGGCCATTTTCCACCATGATATTCGGCAAGCAGGCATCGCCATGGGTCA
CGACGAGATCCTCGCCGTCGGGCATGCGCGCCTTGAGCCTGGCGAACAGTTCGGCTGGCGCGAGCCCCTG
ATGCTCTTCGTCCAGATCATCCTGATCGACAAGACCGGCTTCCATCCGAGTACGTGCTCGCTCGATGCGA
TGTTTCGCTTGGTGGTCGAATGGGCAGGTAGCCGGATCAAGCGTATGCAGCCGCCGCATTGCATCAGCCA
TGATGGATACTTTCTCGGCAGGAGCAAGGTGAGATGACAGGAGATCCTGCCCCGGCACTTCGCCCAATAG
CAGCCAGTCCCTTCCCGCTTCAGTGACAACGTCGAGCACAGCTGCGCAAGGAACGCCCGTCGTGGCCAGC
CACGATAGCCGCGCTGCCTCGTCCTGCAGTTCATTCAGGGCACCGGACAGGTCGGTCTTGACAAAAAGAA
CCGGGCGCCCCTGCGCTGACAGCCGGAACACGGCGGCATCAGAGCAGCCGATTGTCTGTTGTGCCCAGTC
ATAGCCGAATAGCCTCTCCACCCAAGCGGCCGGAGAACCTGCGTGCAATCCATCTTGTTCAATCATGCGA
AACGATCCTCATCCTGTCTCTTGATCAGATCTTGATCCCCTGCGCCATCAGATCCTTGGCGGCAAGAAAG
CCATCCAGTTTACTTTGCAGGGCTTCCCAACCTTACCAGAGGGCGCCCCAGCTGGCAATTCCGACGTCTA
AGAAACCATTATTATCATGACATTAACCTATAAAAATAGGCGTATCACGAGGCCCTT
