>Addgene plasmid #49713 | pVRb19_up1315 | depositor partial sequence | sequence record 74104 | pECF promoter
CAGTACAAAATTTTTTAGATGCGTTTCCTCCCGCTCCTGTGGAGCACGATCGAACGCGAACGCGGTCACT
ATACCCATGC
