>Addgene plasmid #49713 | pVRb19_up1315 | depositor partial sequence | sequence record 74105 | pVRb backbone
GGATCCTGTCAATTTCCGCGATAGAGGAGGTAAAGATGAGCAAAGGAGAAGAACTTTTCACTGGAGTTGT
CCCAATTCTTGTTGAATTAGATGGTGATGTTAATGGGCACAAATTTTCTGTCCGTGGAGAGGGTGAAGGT
GATGCTACAAACGGAAAACTCACCCTTAAATTTATTTGCACTACTGGAAAACTACCTGTTCCGTGGCCAA
CACTTGTCACTACTCTGACCTATGGTGTTCAATGCTTTTCCCGTTATCCGGATCACATGAAACGGCATGA
CTTTTTCAAGAGTGCCATGCCCGAAGGTTATGTACAGGAACGCACTATATCTTTCAAAGATGACGGGACC
TACAAGACGCGTGCTGAAGTCAAGTTTGAAGGTGATACCCTTGTTAATCGTATCGAGTTAAAGGGTATTG
ATTTTAAAGAAGATGGAAACATTCTTGGACACAAACTCGAGTACAACTTTAACTCACACAATGTATACAT
CACGGCAGACAAACAAAAGAATGGAATCAAAGCTAACTTCAAAATTCGCCACAACGTTGAAGATGGTTCC
GTTCAACTAGCAGACCATTATCAACAAAATACTCCAATTGGCGATGGCCCTGTCCTTTTACCAGACAACC
ATTACCTGTCGACACAATCTGTCCTTTCGAAAGATCCCAACGAAAAGCGTGACCACATGGTCCTTCTTGA
GTTTGTAACTGCTGCTGGGATTACACATGGCATGGATGAGCTCTACAAATAATAAATGTCCAGACCTGCA
GGCATGCAAGCCTCTAGAGGCATCAAATAAAACGAAAGGCTCAGTCGAAAGACTGGGCCTTTCGTTTTAT
CTGTTGTTTGTCGGTGAACGCTCTCCTGAGTAGGACAAATCCGCCGCCCTAGACCTAGGGTACGGGTTTT
GCTGCCCGCAAACGGGCTGTTCTGGTGTTGCTAGTTTGTTATCAGAATCGCAGATCCGGCTTCAGGTTTG
CCGGCTGAAAGCGCTATTTCTTCCAGAATTGCCATGATTTTTTCCCCACGGGAGGCGTCACTGGCTCCCG
TGTTGTCGGCAGCTTTGATTCGATAAGCAGCATCGCCTGTTTCAGGCTGTCTATGTGTGACTGTTGAGCT
GTAACAAGTTGTCTCAGGTGTTCAATTTCATGTTCTAGTTGCTTTGTTTTACTGGTTTCACCTGTTCTAT
TAGGTGTTACATGCTGTTCATCTGTTACATTGTCGATCTGTTCATGGTGAACAGCTTTAAATGCACCAAA
AACTCGTAAAAGCTCTGATGTATCTATCTTTTTTACACCGTTTTCATCTGTGCATATGGACAGTTTTCCC
TTTGATATCTAACGGTGAACAGTTGTTCTACTTTTGTTTGTTAGTCTTGATGCTTCACTGATAGATACAA
GAGCCATAAGAACCTCAGATCCTTCCGTATTTAGCCAGTATGTTCTCTAGTGTGGTTCGTTGTTTTTGCG
TGAGCCATGAGAACGAACCATTGAGATCATGCTTACTTTGCATGTCACTCAAAAATTTTGCCTCAAAACT
GGTGAGCTGAATTTTTGCAGTTAAAGCATCGTGTAGTGTTTTTCTTAGTCCGTTACGTAGGTAGGAATCT
GATGTAATGGTTGTTGGTATTTTGTCACCATTCATTTTTATCTGGTTGTTCTCAAGTTCGGTTACGAGAT
CCATTTGTCTATCTAGTTCAACTTGGAAAATCAACGTATCAGTCGGGCGGCCTCGCTTATCAACCACCAA
TTTCATATTGCTGTAAGTGTTTAAATCTTTACTTATTGGTTTCAAAACCCATTGGTTAAGCCTTTTAAAC
TCATGGTAGTTATTTTCAAGCATTAACATGAACTTAAATTCATCAAGGCTAATCTCTATATTTGCCTTGT
GAGTTTTCTTTTGTGTTAGTTCTTTTAATAACCACTCATAAATCCTCATAGAGTATTTGTTTTCAAAAGA
CTTAACATGTTCCAGATTATATTTTATGAATTTTTTTAACTGGAAAAGATAAGGCAATATCTCTTCACTA
AAAACTAATTCTAATTTTTCGCTTGAGAACTTGGCATAGTTTGTCCACTGGAAAATCTCAAAGCCTTTAA
CCAAAGGATTCCTGATTTCCACAGTTCTCGTCATCAGCTCTCTGGTTGCTTTAGCTAATACACCATAAGC
ATTTTCCCTACTGATGTTCATCATCTGAGCGTATTGGTTATAAGTGAACGATACCGTCCGTTCTTTCCTT
GTAGGGTTTTCAATCGTGGGGTTGAGTAGTGCCACACAGCATAAAATTAGCTTGGTTTCATGCTCCGTTA
AGTCATAGCGACTAATCGCTAGTTCATTTGCTTTGAAAACAACTAATTCAGACATACATCTCAATTGGTC
TAGGTGATTTTAATCACTATACCAATTGAGATGGGCTAGTCAATGATAATTACTAGTCCTTTTCCTTTGA
GTTGTGGGTATCTGTAAATTCTGCTAGACCTTTGCTGGAAAACTTGTAAATTCTGCTAGACCCTCTGTAA
ATTCCGCTAGACCTTTGTGTGTTTTTTTTGTTTATATTCAAGTGGTTATAATTTATAGAATAAAGAAAGA
ATAAAAAAAGATAAAAAGAATAGATCCCAGCCCTGTGTATAACTCACTACTTTAGTCAGTTCCGCAGTAT
TACAAAAGGATGTCGCAAACGCTGTTTGCTCCTCTACAAAACAGACCTTAAAACCCTAAAGGCTTAAGTA
GCACCCTCGCAAGCTCGGGCAAATCGCTGAATATTCCTTTTGTCTCCGACCATCAGGCACCTGAGTCGCT
GTCTTTTTCGTGACATTCAGTTCGCTGCGCTCACGGCTCTGGCAGTGAATGGGGGTAAATGGCACTACAG
GCGCCTTTTATGGATTCATGCAAGGAAACTACCCATAATACAAGAAAAGCCCGTCACGGGCTTCTCAGGG
CGTTTTATGGCGGGTCTGCTATGTGGTGCTATCTGACTTTTTGCTGTTCAGCAGTTCCTGCCCTCTGATT
TTCCAGTCTGACCACTTCGGATTATCCCGTGACAGGTCATTCAGACTGGCTAATGCACCCAGTAAGGCAG
CGGTATCATCAACAGGCTTACCCGTCTTACTGTCCCTAGTGCTTGGATTCTCACCAATAAAAAACGCCCG
GCGGCAACCGAGCGTTCTGAACAAATCCAGATGGAGTTCTGAGGTCATTACTGGATCTATCAACAGGAGT
CCAAGCGAGCTCTCGAACCCCAGAGTCCCGCTCAGAAGAACTCGTCAAGAAGGCGATAGAAGGCGATGCG
CTGCGAATCGGGAGCGGCGATACCGTAAAGCACGAGGAAGCGGTCAGCCCATTCGCCGCCAAGCTCTTCA
GCAATATCACGGGTAGCCAACGCTATGTCCTGATAGCGGTCCGCCACACCCAGCCGGCCACAGTCGATGA
ATCCAGAAAAGCGGCCATTTTCCACCATGATATTCGGCAAGCAGGCATCGCCATGGGTCACGACGAGATC
CTCGCCGTCGGGCATGCGCGCCTTGAGCCTGGCGAACAGTTCGGCTGGCGCGAGCCCCTGATGCTCTTCG
TCCAGATCATCCTGATCGACAAGACCGGCTTCCATCCGAGTACGTGCTCGCTCGATGCGATGTTTCGCTT
GGTGGTCGAATGGGCAGGTAGCCGGATCAAGCGTATGCAGCCGCCGCATTGCATCAGCCATGATGGATAC
TTTCTCGGCAGGAGCAAGGTGAGATGACAGGAGATCCTGCCCCGGCACTTCGCCCAATAGCAGCCAGTCC
CTTCCCGCTTCAGTGACAACGTCGAGCACAGCTGCGCAAGGAACGCCCGTCGTGGCCAGCCACGATAGCC
GCGCTGCCTCGTCCTGCAGTTCATTCAGGGCACCGGACAGGTCGGTCTTGACAAAAAGAACCGGGCGCCC
CTGCGCTGACAGCCGGAACACGGCGGCATCAGAGCAGCCGATTGTCTGTTGTGCCCAGTCATAGCCGAAT
AGCCTCTCCACCCAAGCGGCCGGAGAACCTGCGTGCAATCCATCTTGTTCAATCATGCGAAACGATCCTC
ATCCTGTCTCTTGATCAGATCTTGATCCCCTGCGCCATCAGATCCTTGGCGGCAAGAAAGCCATCCAGTT
TACTTTGCAGGGCTTCCCAACCTTACCAGAGGGCGCCCCAGCTGGCAATTCCGACGTCTAAGAAACCATT
ATTATCATGACATTAACCTATAAAAATAGGCGTATCACGAGGCCCTT
