>Addgene plasmid #49713 | pVRb19_up1315 | addgene partial sequence | sequence record 77053 | psc101-For 5'-GATCAGATCATGATCCCCTGCGCCATCAGATCC-3'
GGCGGCAAGAAAGCCATCCAGTTTACTTTGCAGGGCTTCCCAACCTTACCAGAGGGCGCCCCAGCTGGCA
ATTCCGACGTCTAAGAAACCATTATTATCATGACATTAACCTATAAAAATAGGCGTATCACGAGGCCCTT
CAGTACAAAATTTTTTAGATGCGTTTCCTCCCGCTCCTGTGGAGCACGATCGAACGCGAACGCGGTCACT
ATACCCATGCGGATCCTGTCAATTTCCGCGATAGAGGAGGTAAAGATGAGCAAAGGAGAAGAACTTTTCA
CTGGAGTTGTCCCAATTCTTGTTGAATTAGATGGTGATGTTAATGGGCACAAATTTTCTGTCCGTGGAGA
GGGTGAAGGTGATGCTACAAACGGAAAACTCACCCTTAAATTTATTTGCACTACTGGAAAACTACCTGTT
CCGTGGCCAACACTTGTCACTACTCTGACCTATGGTGTTCAATGCTTTTCCCGTTATCCGGATCACATGA
AACGGCATGACTTTTTCAAGAGTGCCATGCCCGAAGGTTATGTACAGGAACGCACTATATCTTTCAAAGA
TGACGGGACCTACAAGACGCGTGCTGAAGTCAAGTTTGAAGGTGATACCCTTGTTAATCGTATCGAGTTA
AAGGGTATTGATTTTAAAGAAGATGGAAACATTCTTGGACACAAACTCGAGTACAACTTTAACTCACACA
ATGTATACATCACGGCAGACAAACAAAAGAATGGAATCAAAGCTAACTTCAAAATTCGCCACAACGTTGA
AGATGGTTCCGTTCAACTAGCAGACCATTATCAACAAAATACTCCAATTGGCGATGGCCCTGTCCTTTTA
CCAGACAACCATTACCTGTCGACACAATCTGTCCTTTCGAAAGATCCCAACGAAAAGCGTGACCACATGG
TCCTTCTTGAGTTTGTAACTGCTGCTGGGATTACACATGGCATGGATGAGCTCTACAAATAATAAATGTC
CAGACCTGCAGGCATGCAAGC
